Addgene plasmid #60443: UbcH5B
Purpose: Express E2 UbcH5B in E. Coli
Depositing lab: Cynthia Wolberger. Depositing organization: Johns Hopkins University and School of Medicine. Publication: E2 ubiquitin-conjugating enzymes regulate the deubiquitinating activity of OTUB1. Wiener R, DiBello AT, Lombardi PM, Guzzo CM, Zhang X, Matunis MJ, Wolberger C. Nat Struct Mol Biol. 2013 Sep;20(9):1033-9. doi: 10.1038/nsmb.2655. Epub 2013 Aug 18. PubMed 23955022.
Backbone
  Vector backbone: PETSUMO
  Backbone manufacturer: Novagen, modified
  Backbone size w/o insert (bp): 6000
  Total vector size (bp): 6400
  Modifications to backbone: SUMO tag was added to the PET3a
  Vector type: Bacterial Expression
Growth in bacteria
  Bacterial resistance: Ampicillin, 100 μg/mL
  Growth temperature: 37°C
  Growth strain: XL1 Blue
  Copy number: Low Copy
Gene/Insert
  Gene/Insert name: UbcH5B
  Species: H. sapiens (human)
  Entrez Gene: UBE2D2 (a.k.a. E2(17)KB2, PUBC1, UBC4, UBC4/5, UBCH4, UBCH5B)
  Promoter: T7
  Cloning method: Gibson Cloning
  Sequencing primers: 5′ T7; 3′ T7 term
Terms and licenses: Academic/Nonprofit Terms; Industry Terms: Not Available to Industry
How to cite: UbcH5B was a gift from Cynthia Wolberger (Addgene plasmid # 60443 ; http://n2t.net/addgene:60443 ; RRID:Addgene_60443)
