[The description below was written by a language model from this plasmid's Addgene catalogue record.]
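Description:
UbcH5B is a bacterial expression plasmid for producing the human ubiquitin-conjugating (E2) enzyme UbcH5B, the product of the UBE2D2 gene, in E. coli. It is built on a backbone called pETSUMO, described in the record as a modified Novagen pET3a vector to which a SUMO tag was added. The backbone is listed at about 6 kb and the complete plasmid at about 6.4 kb, consistent with a small E2 coding sequence introduced by Gibson assembly. The plasmid is selected with ampicillin and is recorded as low copy. No feature table is provided, so the origin of replication and the exact layout of the cassette are not documented beyond what the pET lineage implies.

Expression is driven by the T7 promoter, and the use of T7 promoter and T7 terminator sequencing primers indicates that the insert sits between these two elements, as in standard pET vectors. Such constructs are maintained in a cloning strain lacking T7 RNA polymerase and moved into a host that supplies the polymerase for protein production. The SUMO tag in the backbone is presumably fused to UbcH5B. SUMO fusions are commonly used to improve solubility and yield, and can be removed by a SUMO-specific protease. However, the record does not state the tag's position, whether an additional affinity tag is present, or how the tag is cleaved. The plasmid's stated purpose is recombinant E2 production, and the associated study examined how E2 enzymes regulate the deubiquitinating activity of OTUB1, which suggests the purified protein was used in biochemical or structural work.
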