>Addgene plasmid #60443 | UbcH5B | depositor partial sequence | sequence record 99051 | Insert, T7 Term
ATGGCTCTGAAGAGAATCCACAAGGAATTGAATGATCTGGCACGGGACCCTCCAGCACAGTGTTCAGCAG
GTCCTGTTGGAGATGATATGTTCCATTGGCAAGCTACAATAATGGGGCCAAATGACAGTCCCTATCAGGG
TGGAGTATTTTTCTTGACAATTCATTTCCCAACAGATTACCCCTTCAAACCACCTAAGGTTGCATTTACA
ACAAGAATTTATCATCCAAATATTAACAGTAATGGCAGCATTTGTCTTGATATTCTACGATCACAGTGGT
CTCCAGCACTAACTATTTCAAAAGTACTCTTGTCCATCTGTTCTCTGTTGTGTGATCCCAATCCAGATGA
TCCTTTAGTGCCTGAGATTGCTCGGATCTACAAAACAGATAGAGAAAAGTACAACAGAATAGCTCGGGAA
TGGACTCAGAAGTATGCGATGTAA
