>Addgene plasmid #60443 | UbcH5B | addgene partial sequence | sequence record 102602 | pBRrevBam 5'-GGTGATGTCGGCGATATAGG-3'
GATGCGTCCGGCGTAGAGGATCGAGATCGATCTCGATCCCGCGAAATTAATACGACTCACTATAGGGGAA
TTGTGAGCGGATAACAATTCCCCTCTAGAAATAATTTTGTTTAACTTTAAGAAGGAGATATACATATGGG
CCATCATCATCATCATCATCCGTCAGGAGTCAAGACTGAGAACAACGATCATATTAATTTGAAGGTGGCG
GGGCAGGATGGTTCTGTGGTGCAGTTTAAGATTAAGAGGCATACACCACTTAGTAAACTAATGAAAGCCT
ATTGTGAACGACAGGGATTGTCAATGAGGCAGATCAGATTCCGATTTGACGGGCAACCAATCAATGAAAC
AGACACACCTGCACAGTTGGAAATGGAGGATGAAGATACAATTGATGTGTTCCAACAGCAGACGGGAGGA
GGTATGGCTCTGAAGAGAATCCACAAGGAATTGAATGATCTGGCACGGGACCCTCCAGCACAGTGTTCAG
CAGGTCCTGTTGGAGATGATATGTTCCATTGGCAAGCTACAATAATGGGGCCAAATGACAGTCCCTATCA
GGGTGGAGTATTTTTCTTGACAATTCATTTCCCAACAGATTACCCCTTCAGACCACCTAAGGTTGCATTT
ACAACAAGAATTTATCATCCAAATATTAACAGTAATGGCAGCATTTGTCTTGATATTCTACGATCACAGT
GGTCTCCAGCACTAACTATTTC
