>Addgene plasmid #60443 | UbcH5B | addgene partial sequence | sequence record 102674 | T7term 5'-GCTAGTTATTGCTCAGCGG-3'
GTTAGCAGCCGGATCTCAGTGGTGGTGGTGGTGGTGCTCGATTAACCCTTTTCGAACTGCGGGTGGCTCC
AGGCCTCGATTACATTGCATATTTCTGAGTCCATTCCCGAGCTATTCTGTTGTACTTTTCTCTATCTGTT
TTGTAGATCCGAGCAATCTCAGGCACTAAAGGATCATCTGGATTGGGATCACACAACAGAGAACAGATGG
ACAAGAGTACTTTTGAAATAGTTAGTGCTGGAGACCACTGTGATCGTAGAATATCAAGACAAATGCTGCC
ATTACTGTTAATATTTGGATGATAAATTCTTGTTGTAAATGCAACCTTAGGTGGTTTGAAGGGGTAATCT
GTTGGGAAATGAATTGTCAAGAAAAATACTCCACCCTGATAGGGACTGTCATTTGGCCCCATTATTGTAG
CTTGCCAATGGAACATATCATCTCCAACAGGACCTGCTGAACACTGTGCTGGAGGGTCCCGTGCCAGATC
ATTCAATTCCTTGTGGATTCTCTTCAGAGCCATACCTCCTCCCGTCTGCTGTTGGAACACATCAATTGTA
TCTTCATCCTCCATTTCCAACTGTGCAGGTGTGTCTGTTTCATTGATTGGTTGCCCGTCAAATCGGAATC
TGATCTGCCTCATTGACAATCCCTGTCGTTCACAATAGGCTTTCATTAGTTTACTAAGTGGTGTATGCCT
CTTAATCTTAAACTGCACCACA
